>Addgene plasmid #224410 | pBa.GFP-KIF13AWLDLE | addgene full sequence | sequence record 446049 | Addgene NGS Result
ATGCATGCTCCTGGTGTTATTGCAGCCTGGTGCATGCATGCGTCTTGATGGTGCAGCGCTGTGCATGCAT
CCTCCTTGGTGTGTAGCAGTCTAGTGCATGCATACCCCTCGGTGTTATTGCTGCTCTCCAGGAGCGCACC
ATCTTCTTCAAGGACGACGGCAACTACAAGACCCGCGCCGAGGTGAAGTTCGAGGGCGACACCCTGGTGA
ACCGCATCGAGCTGAAGGGCATCGACTTCAAGGAGGACGGCAACATCCTGGGGCACAAGCTGGAGTACAA
CTACAACAGCCACAACGTCTATATCATGGCCGACAAGCAGAAGAACGGCATCAAGGTGAACTTCAAGATC
CGCCACAACATCGAGGACGGCAGCGTGCAGCTCGCCGACCACTACCAGCAGAACACCCCCATCGGCGACG
GCCCCGTGCTGCTGCCCGACAACCACTACCTGAGCACCCAGTCCGCCCTGAGCAAAGACCCCAACGAGAA
GCGCGATCACATGGTCCTGCTGGAGTTCGTGACCGCCGCCGGGATCACTCTCGGCATGGACGAGCTGTAC
CTGACGCGTGGAGGAGCTGGAATAGGCATGTCGGATACGAAGGTAAAAGTTGCCGTCCGGGTCCGGCCCA
TGAACCGAAGAGAGCTGGAACTGAACACCAAGTGCGTGGTGGAGATGGAAGGGAACCAGACGGTCCTGCA
CCCTCCTCCTTCCAACACTAAGCAGGGAGAAAGAAAACCTCCCAAGGTGTTTGCCTTTGATTATTGCTTT
TGGTCCATGGATGAATCGAACACAACAAAATATGCTGGTCAAGAAGTCGTTTTCAAGTGCCTCGGGGAAG
GAATTCTCGAGAAAGCCTTTCAGGGATACAATGCTTGTATTTTTGCATATGGCCAGACAGGTTCTGGAAA
GTCCTTTTCCATGATGGGCCACGCAGAGCAGCTGGGCCTTATCCCAAGGCTCTGCTGTGCTCTGTTTCAA
AGGATCGCCCTGGAGCAAAATGAGTCACAGACCTTCAAAGTCGAGGTATCGTATATGGAGATCTATAACG
AGAAGGTCCGGGACCTCTTGGACCCCAAAGGGAGCAGGCAGTCTCTGAAAGTCCGAGAGCATAAGGTCCT
GGGGCCGTATGTCGATGGTCTGTCTCAGCTGGCTGTCACCAGCTTTGAGGACATTGAGTCACTGATGTCT
GAGGGAAATAAGTCTCGAACGGTAGCAGCGACCAACATGAATGAGGAGAGCAGCCGTTCCCATGCGGTCT
TCAACATCATCATCACACAGACGCTGTATGACCTACAGTCTGGGAACTCCGGGGAGAAGGTCAGCAAGGT
GAGCCTGGTAGACCTGGCGGGGAGCGAGAGAGTGTCGAAGACTGGAGCTGCGGGTGAGCGGCTGAAAGAA
GGCAGCAACATTAACAAATCCCTTACAACCTTGGGATTGGTTATATCGTCACTGGCTGACCAGGCTGCTG
GCAAAGGCAAAAACAAATTCGTGCCTTATCGAGATTCGGTCCTTACTTGGCTTCTTAAGGACAATTTAGG
AGGGAACAGCCAGACCTCTATGATAGCGACCATCAGCCCAGCAGCAGACAACTATGAGGAGACACTGTCC
ACGCTAAGATATGCAGATCGAGCCAAGAGGATTGTGAACCACGCTGTGGTGAATGAGGATCCCAATGCCA
AGGTCATCCGAGAGCTTCGAGAGGAAGTGGAGAAACTGAGGGAGCAGCTCTCGCAGGCTGAGGCCATGAA
AGCCCCCGAGCTAAAGGAGAAGCTCGAAGAGTCTGAGAAGCTGATAAAGGAGCTAACGGTGACGTGGGAA
GAGAAGCTGAGGAAAACAGAAGCGATCGCACAGGAGAGACAGCGGCAGCTGGAAAGCATGGGAATCTCCC
TGGAGACCTCTGGCATCAAGGTGGGGGACGACAAGTGCTACCTCGTCAACCTGAACGCAGACCCTGCCCT
CAACGAGCTTCTGGTTTACTATTTAAAGGATCATACCCGGGTGGGTGCAGATACCTCTCAGGACATCCAG
CTCTTCGGAATAGGGATTCAGCCCGAGCACTGTGAGATCGACATCGCAGCGGATGGAGACATCACTCTCA
CGCCCAAAGAAAATGCAAGGTCCTGTGGCAATGGCACCCTTGTCTGCAGTACTACCCAGCTGTGGCACGG
CGACAGGATCTTATGGGGAAACAACCACTTTTTTAGAATTAACTTGCCTAAGAGGAAACGGCGGGACTGG
TTGAAAGACTTTGAGAGAGAAACCAGTTCCGCGGAGCACGATCTAGACGCTGCGAGCGAGGCTTCCTCGG
AGCCAGACTACAACTACGAGTTCGCACAGATGGAGGTCATCATGAAAACACTGAACAGCAATGATCCAGT
TCAAAATGTGGTTCAGGTCCTGGAGAAGCAGTACCTGGAAGAGAAGCGGACCGCCCTGGAGGAACAGCGG
CTCATGTACGAACGCGAGCTGGAGCAGCTTCGCCAGCAGCTCTCTCCCGAGAGGCAGCCGCCCAGCAGCG
CCTCAGACCGTCTGGCCTACAGCAGCCAGACAGCCCAGCAGAAGGTGACCCAGTGGGCCGAGGAGAGGGA
TGAACTCTTTAGGCAGAGCTTGGCCAAGCTTCGAGAGCAGCTGGTGAAAGCCAACACTTTGGTGAGGGAA
GCCAACTTCCTAGCCGAGGAGATGAGCAAACTCACTGACTACCAAGTGACTCTGCAGATCCCTGCGGCCA
ACCTCAGTGCCAACAGGAAGAGAGGCGCAATCGTCAGCGAGCCCGCCATCCAAGCCAGGAGGAAAGGGAA
GGGCACCCAGGTCTGGACCATTGAGAAGCTGGAGAATAAGCTAATTGATATGAGAGACCTTTACCAAGAA
TGGAAAGAAAATGTTCCTGAGGCCAAGAGGCTCTATGGGAAGCGAGGTGACCCTTTTTATGAAGCGCAGG
AGAATCACAACCTCATTGGTGTGGCTAATGTGTTTTTGGAATGTCTCTTCTGTGATGTGAAGCTTCAATA
TGCAGTACCCATCATCAGCCAGCAGGGGGAGGTTGCCGGGCGCCTCCATGTGGAGGTGACGCGCATTACA
GGAACCATTCCAGAACGCATGGCGGAGGATGACTCTTCAGAGAACTCTAGTGAGAGCGGGAGTCTTGAAG
TGGTCGACAGCAGCGGCGAAGTCATTCACCGGGTCAAAAAGCTGACATGCAGGGTGATAATTAAAGAGGC
AACCGGGCTACCCATAAGCCTCTCAAATTTCGTCTTCTGTCAGTACACGTTCTGGGACCAGTGTGAGTCT
ACAGTGGCTGCTCCAGTGGTGGACCCAGATGTGCCCTCCCCGCAGTCCAAGGACGCACAGTACACGGTGA
CCTTCTCTCACTGTAAGGACTACGTGGTGACTGTCACAGAAGAGTTCCTGGAGTTCATTTCTGATGGTGC
GCTGGCGATTGAAGTGTGGGGCCACAGGTGTGCTGGGAACGGAAGCCCCATCTGGGAGGTGGACTCGCTC
CATGCGAAGACAAGGACATTGCATGACAGGTGGAATGAAGTGACCCGGAGAATAGAGGTGTGGATCTCCA
TTCTGGAGCTGAATGAGCTCGGGGATTATGCCGCTGTGGAGCTTCACCAGGCGAAAGACGTCAACACCGG
CGGCGTCTTCCAACTCAGACAGGGTCACTCCCGTAGAGTGCAGGTCACAGTGAAACCTGTACAGCACTCA
GGGACACTGCCACTCATGGTTGAAGCCATCCTATCAGTATCCATTGGCTGCGTGACCGCCAGGTCCACCA
AGCTGCAGAGAGGGCTGGACAGCTACCAGGAAGAAGACTTGAATTGTGTAAGAGAGAGATGGTCCGATGC
ACTCATTAAACGACGGGAATACTTAGACGAACAGATTAAAAAAGTCAGCAATAAAAAAGAGAAAACAGAA
GACGACATGGAGCGGGAAGCCAGGCTGGTGGAGCAGTGGGTGGGGCTGACAGAGGAGAGGAATGCTGTGC
TGGTGCCCGCCCCTGGCAGCGGAATCCCCGGGGCACCTGCTGACTGGGTCCCACCTCCTGGCATGGAAAC
ACACATCCCGGTTCTCTTCCTGGATCTGAACGCGGATGACCTCAGTGCCAATGAGCAGCTGGTGGGCCCC
CATGCGTCCGGTGTGAACTCCATCCTGCCCAAGGAACACGGCAGTCAGTTTTTCTACCTGCCCATCATAA
AGCACAGTGATGACGAGGTTTCAGCCACAGCCTCCTGGGACTCCTCTGTGCACGACTCTCTTCACCTGAA
TCGGGTCACACCGCAGAATGAAAGGATCTACCTGATCGTGAAGACCACCGTGCAGCTCAGCCACCCGGCC
GCCATGGAGCTAGTGTTGCGGAAGCGGATCGCGGCCAATATTTATAACAAGCAGAGTTTCACCCAGAGTT
TGAAGAGACGAATATCACTGATCAATATACGTTACTCCTGCGGCGTGACCTATGAGATAGTATCCAATAT
CCCAAAGGCGACCGAGGAGATTGAGGACCGGGAAACCCTGGCCCTCCTGGCAGCGCGGAGTGAGAACGAG
GGCACTTTGGATGGGGAGACATACATCGAGAAGTACACGCGGGGCGTGCTGCAGGTGGAGAATATCCTGA
GCCTGGAGCGGCTCCGGCAGGCTGTCACGGTGAAGGAAGCGCTTTCCACCAAAGCGAGGCACATTCGGTG
GCTCGACCTCGAGAATGTTCACAACGTCTCCTCTAGCCGGCCAGATCTCTCTGGCTTCGATGAAGACGAT
AAGGGCTGGCCCGAGAACCAGTTAGACGTGTCTGACTACAGCTCCAGCTACCAAGACGTCGCGTGCTATG
GGACTTTACCCAGGGACTCACCTCGCAGGAGCAAGGAAGGTTGTCCATCAGAGAATCCTCATGCCTTAAC
AGTCAGCCCTTTTAAAGCGTTCTCTCCTCAGCCACCAAAGTTCTTCAAACCCCTCATGCCTGTAAAAGAG
GAGCATAAGAAAAGGTTGGCCCTGGAAGCCAGACCTCTCCTAAGCCAAGAGGACTCGGAAGAGGAGGAAA
ACGAGCTGGAAGCTCTCAGCAGGAAGCTGATGCTTACACAGCCTTATGTGCCCGTGGAGTTCGCTGACTT
CAGTGTTTACAATGCCAGCTTGGAGAACAGGGAGTGGTCCTCTTCTAAGGCGGACCTGACAGACTCGAGA
GCCTTGGAGAAAGCAGTGTCCCGTAGCCCTACCACCAGCAGCCTCACCAGTGGCTACTTCTCCCACAGTG
CCTCCAATGCCACTCTGTCTGACATGGCAGTCCCCTCCAGCGACAGCTCAGACCAGCTTGCCGTCTCGAC
AAAGGAGGTCGAGTGCGCCGAGCCCCCGGGACCATCACTTGCACCGGATGTCAGACGAGCTTCGAATCAG
GAGCTTACAGAAGTAGGAAGAGGCTCAGGGAAGGATGAGACAATCGCTGTGCCGCTGGAGGAAAACAGTG
CCTTACCCAAGGGGACCCCGTCACCCCAGAGCATCCCTGAGGAAAGTTCCAGAATGCCATGCAGGACTGC
TTCATGTTCAGAACTGGATGTCGGCCCCAGCAAAGATGGCCACCAAGCCAGAGAATTCTGCCCAGGAGAG
GTGACGATAGAACACACTACAAACATTTTGGAGGACCATTCCTTCACAGAGTTCATGGGTGTTTCTGATG
GCAAAGACTTTGATGGTTTGGCAGATTGTTCTGTAGGGGAGCCCTCCAGGAGGAGGGCTCTAACAAACGA
AACAGACCATAAAGGTATCCCAGAAAGACCTCCAGATGCCGACCGGCTGCATCCCAAGATAGAGAACGAC
CAGGAAGCCACAGCCACTCGGTAAGCTAGATAAGTAATGATCATAATCAGCCATATCACATCTGTAGAGG
TTTTACTTGCTTTAAAAAACCTCCCACACCTCCCCCTGAACCTGAAACATAAAATGAATGCAATTGTTGT
TGTTAACTTGTTTATTGCAGCTTATAATGGTTACAAATAAAGCAATAGCATCACAAATTTCACAAATAAA
GCATTTTTTTCACTGCATTCTAGTTGTGGTTTGTCCAAACTCATCAATGTATCTTATCATGTCTGGATCC
CCGGGTACCGAGCTCGAATTCGTAATCATGTCATAGCTGTTTCCTGTGTGAAATTGTTATCCGCTCACAA
TTCCACACAACATACGAGCCGGAAGCATAAAGTGTAAAGCCTGGGGTGCCTAATGAGTGAGCTAACTCAC
ATTAATTGCGTTGCGCTCACTGCCCGCTTTCCAGTCGGGAAACCTGTCGTGCCAGCTGCATTAATGAATC
GGCCAACGCGCGGGGAGAGGCGGTTTGCGTATTGGGCGCTCTTCCGCTTCCTCGCTCACTGACTCGCTGC
GCTCGGTCGTTCGGCTGCGGCGAGCGGTATCAGCTCACTCAAAGGCGGTAATACGGTTATCCACAGAATC
AGGGGATAACGCAGGAAAGAACATGTGAGCAAAAGGCCAGCAAAAGGCCAGGAACCGTAAAAAGGCCGCG
TTGCTGGCGTTTTTCCATAGGCTCCGCCCCCCTGACGAGCATCACAAAAATCGACGCTCAAGTCAGAGGT
GGCGAAACCCGACAGGACTATAAAGATACCAGGCGTTTCCCCCTGGAAGCTCCCTCGTGCGCTCTCCTGT
TCCGACCCTGCCGCTTACCGGATACCTGTCCGCCTTTCTCCCTTCGGGAAGCGTGGCGCTTTCTCATAGC
TCACGCTGTAGGTATCTCAGTTCGGTGTAGGTCGTTCGCTCCAAGCTGGGCTGTGTGCACGAACCCCCCG
TTCAGCCCGACCGCTGCGCCTTATCCGGTAACTATCGTCTTGAGTCCAACCCGGTAAGACACGACTTATC
GCCACTGGCAGCAGCCACTGGTAACAGGATTAGCAGAGCGAGGTATGTAGGCGGTGCTACAGAGTTCTTG
AAGTGGTGGCCTAACTACGGCTACACTAGAAGAACAGTATTTGGTATCTGCGCTCTGCTGAAGCCAGTTA
CCTTCGGAAAAAGAGTTGGTAGCTCTTGATCCGGCAAACAAACCACCGCTGGTAGCGGTGGTTTTTTTGT
TTGCAAGCAGCAGATTACGCGCAGAAAAAAAGGATCTCAAGAAGATCCTTTGATCTTTTCTACGGGGTCT
GACGCTCAGTGGAACGAAAACTCACGTTAAGGGATTTTGGTCATGAGATTATCAAAAAGGATCTTCACCT
AGATCCTTTTAAATTAAAAATGAAGTTTTAAATCAATCTAAAGTATATATGAGTAAACTTGGTCTGACAG
TTACCAATGCTTAATCAGTGAGGCACCTATCTCAGCGATCTGTCTATTTCGTTCATCCATAGTTGCCTGA
CTCCCCGTCGTGTAGATAACTACGATACGGGAGGGCTTACCATCTGGCCCCAGTGCTGCAATGATACCGC
GAGACCCACGCTCACCGGCTCCAGATTTATCAGCAATAAACCAGCCAGCCGGAAGGGCCGAGCGCAGAAG
TGGTCCTGCAACTTTATCCGCCTCCATCCAGTCTATTAATTGTTGCCGGGAAGCTAGAGTAAGTAGTTCG
CCAGTTAATAGTTTGCGCAACGTTGTTGCCATTGCTACAGGCATCGTGGTGTCACGCTCGTCGTTTGGTA
TGGCTTCATTCAGCTCCGGTTCCCAACGATCAAGGCGAGTTACATGATCCCCCATGTTGTGCAAAAAAGC
GGTTAGCTCCTTCGGTCCTCCGATCGTTGTCAGAAGTAAGTTGGCCGCAGTGTTATCACTCATGGTTATG
GCAGCACTGCATAATTCTCTTACTGTCATGCCATCCGTAAGATGCTTTTCTGTGACTGGTGAGTACTCAA
CCAAGTCATTCTGAGAATAGTGTATGCGGCGACCGAGTTGCTCTTGCCCGGCGTCAATACGGGATAATAC
CGCGCCACATAGCAGAACTTTAAAAGTGCTCATCATTGGAAAACGTTCTTCGGGGCGAAAACTCTCAAGG
ATCTTACCGCTGTTGAGATCCAGTTCGATGTAACCCACTCGTGCACCCAACTGATCTTCAGCATCTTTTA
CTTTCACCAGCGTTTCTGGGTGAGCAAAAACAGGAAGGCAAAATGCCGCAAAAAAGGGAATAAGGGCGAC
ACGGAAATGTTGAATACTCATACTCTTCCTTTTTCAATATTATTGAAGCATTTATCAGGGTTATTGTCTC
ATGAGCGGATACATATTTGAATGTATTTAGAAAAATAAACAAATAGGGGTTCCGCGCACATTTCCCCGAA
AAGTGCCACCTGACGTCTAAGAAACCATTATTATCATGACATTAACCTATAAAAATAGGCGTATCACGAG
GCCCTTTCGTCTCGCGCGTTTCGGTGATGACGGTGAAAACCTCTGACACATGCAGCTCCCGGAGACGGTC
ACAGCTTGTCTGTAAGCGGATGCCGGGAGCAGACAAGCCCGTCAGGGCGCGTCAGCGGGTGTTGGCGGGT
GTCGGGGCTGGCTTAACTATGCGGCATCAGAGCAGATTGTACTGAGAGTGCACCATATGCGGTGTGAAAT
ACCGCACAGATGCGTAAGGAGAAAATACCGCATCAGGCGCCATTCGCCATTCAGGCTGCGCAACTGTTGG
GAAGGGCGATCGGTGCGGGCCTCTTCGCTATTACGCCAGCTGGCGAAAGGGGGATGTGCTGCAAGGCGAT
TAAGTTGGGTAACGCCAGGGTTTTCCCAGTCACGACGTTGTAAAACGACGGCCAGTGCCAAGTTGGGATC
TTTGCATTGGCCCACGGCTCTCAGGATGGGGATGCTCCCCTTCAGCACCCGGTTCCCCTTGGAAACTGAT
GGTCCTGGCTCTGTGGCATGGCAGTGGCACTGTGAGGAGCCCCCTACCAGCAGCACACAGTGGGGTTGGC
ACTGCCACGCTCCGGATGCCGCGCTCTGATCCAACCCCATAATCAAGGGAACCCGAATTGCCCCATCATT
GCCCCCACCACCCCCATCCTGCCGGGCCCTCACACCCCACGCTGCCTTCTGGTGACATTCCCCAGCCCAA
ACCCACGGCTTCATGGCTACCGCGGGGCATTTCCCATTGCCGCCCCATTATCAGCTCTGCACACCTCCCG
CTGTACCCATGCCTCGTGGCTGCCCTTCTTTGACGTATAATCTTCTAATTAATACCCGGCCTTGTCAAAG
TGGAGCACAAACGTTAATTAATTCCCCAGCAGGCAGGTAATTAACAGTGTGACTCCCTTTTTGCTGCGAG
TGGGGCTGATACAGAGAGATGTGGCACTATGGAGCCCACGGGGTCCTGGCACTGGGTGCCCACGGAGGTC
CCCATGTGCTGCAGTGTCACCGCCTCCGAGGAGACAGTATTGTCCCTGCGGTGTCCCTGCAGCTCAGCTC
TGTCCACAGGGCCACCTCCAGTTTGGAGGGGACACAATGCAGCCCCGATGCAACCCATCCTCGCAGCATC
CCAGGGACAAAGACCCCACTGCAAGACCGCACACAGGGCTGGGTCCCGCTCCCCTAATATCTACAGTGCT
TCTTGCATGGCCCCTTAATCAATGCAGTTAATCAGCATGCGCTCATGCACCGCTCTGGAGCTGCAAAGCC
CCTCGCAGCGCTGCTCACCAACACCGCGCACCGCCCCGGCCCAGCCTGCAGCACGCGCTGCAAACAGGAA
AGAAACAAAATATTGCCCAAATGTAGGCAAAGGCATTCGGCTGCCTTGACCTCCGCCGGGCCGGGCCCTG
CCTGACTCAGCTCCTTACTCAGCGCTCGCTTCCTCCCTCCGGCTGCCACCGCCGCAGCGCACACCCTGAC
AAAGAGTGGCCCTTAACGGGCTCTGAGGTGCACCCAGCAGTGCACTCAGCAGTCCAAGGGCCGGCCTGGA
GGTTTGCACCGCTACGTGCTGACATTAGCATTGAACTTGGCCCTGGGTAGTGCTGCAGGCCGGGCGGGGT
GGGTGTAGAGAGTGCAGCGCGCGTTGCACCCGGTGCCCCTTCCCCTCCCTTGCATCCCAGCAGGCTGCAC
CCCAGCACCAGGCCCGTGCATGCATGCTCCTGGTGTTATTGCAGCCTGGTGCATGCATGCGTCTTGATGG
TGCAGCGCTGTGCATGCATCCTCCTTGGTGTGTAGCAGTCTAGTGCATGCATACCCCTCGGTGTTATTGC
TGCTCTGTGCACGCACGCTCATTGTATCACTTCATCCCAGTGCATGCACTCACACTGGAGCGATTGCTGC
TCGGTGCACGCACACTCATTGTATCACTGCAGCTCAGTGGCTGCACGCACACCGGTGTTATTGCTGCTCG
GTGCGTGCATGCACATCAGTGTCGCTGCAGCTCAGTGCATGCACGCTCATTGCCCATCGCTATCCCTGCC
TCTCCTGCTGGCGCTCCCCGGGAGGTGACTTCAAGGGGACCGCAGGACCACCTCGGGGGTGGGGGGAGGG
CTGCACACGCGGACCCCGCTCCCCCTCCCCAACAAAGCACTGTGGAATCAAAAAGGGGGGAGGGGGGATG
GAGGGGCGCGTCACACCCCCGCCCCACACCCTCACCTCGAGGTGAGCCCCACGTTCTGCTTCACTCTCCC
CATCTCCCCCCCCTCCCCACCCCCAATTTTGTATTTATTTATTTTTTAATTATTTTGTGCAGCGATGGGG
GCGGGGGGGGGGGGGGGGGGGGCCGGGGGGGGGGGGGGGGGGGGGGGGGGGGGGGGGGGGGGGGGGGGGG
GGGGGGGGGGGGGGGCGGGCGGGGGGGGGGGGGGGGGGGGGGGGGGGGTGGGGGGGGGGGGGGGGGGGGG
GGGGG
Features (pLannotate 1.2.2; 18 found; start..end, strand, type, name):
    127..560     +  CDS            EGFP (fragment): the original enhanced GFP (Yang et al., 1996) mammalian codon-optimized
    588..5831    +  CDS            Kif13a: KI13A_MOUSE - Experimental evidence at protein level: Swiss-Prot protein existence level 1. Plus end-directed microtubule-dependent motor protein involved in intracellular transport and regulating various processes such as mannose-6-phosphate receptor (M6PR) transport to the plasma membrane, endosomal sorting during melanosome biogenesis and cytokinesis. During melanosome maturation, required for delivering melanogenic enzymes from recycling endosomes to nascent melanosomes by creating peripheral recycling endosomal subdomains in melanocytes. Also required for the abcission step in cytokinesis
   5847..5932    +  CDS            large T antigen (fragment): large T antigen from SV40 (simian virus 40)
   5955..6089    +  polyA_signal   SV40 poly(A) signal: SV40 polyadenylation signal
   6142..6164    -  protein_bind   lac operator (fragment): The lac repressor binds to the lac operator to inhibit transcription in E. coli. This inhibition can be relieved by adding lactose or isopropyl-β-D-thiogalactopyranoside (IPTG). lac repressor encoded by lacI
   6168..6198    -  promoter       lac promoter: promoter for the E. coli lac operon
   6213..6234    -  protein_bind   CAP binding site: CAP binding activates transcription in the presence of cAMP. E. coli catabolite activator protein
   6247..6339    -  CDS            lacI (fragment): lac repressor; lacI; The lac repressor binds to the lac operator to inhibit transcription in E. coli. This inhibition can be relieved by adding lactose or isopropyl-β-D-thiogalactopyranoside (IPTG).
   6522..7110    -  rep_origin     ori: high-copy-number ColE1/pMB1/pBR322/pUC origin of replication
   7281..8141    -  CDS            AmpR: β-lactamase; bla; confers resistance to ampicillin, carbenicillin, and related antibiotics
   8142..8246    -  promoter       AmpR promoter: bla
   8341..8376    +  CDS            rop (fragment): Rop protein, which maintains plasmids at low copy number; rop
   8478..8577    +  misc_feature   bom (fragment): basis of mobility region from pBR322
   8583..8737    -  CDS            lacZα (fragment): LacZα fragment of β-galactosidase; lacZ fragment
  10537..10680   +  promoter       chicken β-actin promoter (fragment): contains a 21-bp deletion relative to the standard chicken β-actin promoter
  10704..10727   +  promoter       chicken β-actin promoter (fragment): No description available
  10731..10752   +  promoter       chicken β-actin promoter (fragment): No description available
  10759..10781   +  promoter       chicken β-actin promoter (fragment): contains a 21-bp deletion relative to the standard chicken β-actin promoter
