[The description below was written by a language model from this plasmid's Addgene catalogue record and pLannotate feature annotations shown in this document.]
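Description:
pBa.GFP-KIF13AWLDLE is a mammalian expression plasmid of about 10.8 kb, built on the pBeta-Actin-GFP backbone, that produces a mutant form of the mouse kinesin-3 motor KIF13A fused at its N-terminus to GFP. Transcription is driven by the chicken β-actin promoter. The annotation detects this promoter only as several short fragments near the end of the circular sequence, immediately upstream of the reporter. The EGFP coding region is also called only as a fragment, and the stretch between the backbone remnants and the promoter matches carries no annotation. The Kif13a open reading frame of roughly 5.2 kb follows EGFP on the same strand. It is terminated by an SV40 segment containing a small piece of large T antigen sequence and the SV40 polyadenylation signal. The variant is designated "WLDLE", but the record does not explain which residues are changed or what the alteration does to the protein.

In bacteria the plasmid replicates from a high-copy ColE1/pUC-type origin and is selected with ampicillin through the β-lactamase gene and its native promoter. Short remnants of lac regulatory elements, lacI, lacZα, rop and the pBR322 bom region are leftovers of the cloning backbone with no functional role in expression. There is no mammalian selection marker annotated, so the construct appears suited to transient transfection. The depositor notes that the pBa vector is prone to recombination.

The associated publication concerns kinesin regulation in the proximal axon and dendrite-selective transport. This points to use of the fluorescent fusion for imaging the localisation and movement of this KIF13A variant in cells such as neurons.
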