Addgene plasmid #224410: pBa.GFP-KIF13AWLDLE
Purpose: Mammalian expression of KIF 13a WLDLE
Depositing lab: Marvin Bentley. Depositing organization: Rensselaer Polytechnic Institute. Publication: Kinesin Regulation in the Proximal Axon is Essential for Dendrite-selective Transport. Mendoza CS, Plowinske CR, Montgomery AC, Quinones GB, Banker G, Bentley M. Mol Biol Cell. 2024 Jun 1;35(6):ar81. doi: 10.1091/mbc.E23-11-0457. Epub 2024 Apr 10. PubMed 38598291.
Backbone
  Vector backbone: pBeta-Actin-GFP
  Vector type: Mammalian Expression
Growth in bacteria
  Bacterial resistance: Ampicillin, 100 μg/mL
  Growth temperature: 37°C
  Growth strain: NEB Stable
  Copy number: High Copy
Gene/Insert
  Gene/Insert name: KIF 13a WLDLE
  Species: M. musculus (mouse)
  Insert size (bp): 5250
  Mutation: WLDLE
  Entrez Gene: Kif13a (a.k.a. 4930505I07Rik, mKIAA4109)
  Promoter: Chicken Beta actin
  Tag / fusion protein: GFP (N terminal on insert)
  Cloning method: Restriction Enzyme; 5′ cloning site Unknown (unknown if destroyed)
Terms and licenses: Academic/Nonprofit Terms; Industry Terms: Not Available to Industry
Depositor comments: pBa vector is susceptable to recombination and should not be grown in fast growing bacteria or cloned using recombination.
How to cite: pBa.GFP-KIF13AWLDLE was a gift from Marvin Bentley (Addgene plasmid # 224410 ; http://n2t.net/addgene:224410 ; RRID:Addgene_224410)
