>Addgene plasmid #224410 | pBa.GFP-KIF13AWLDLE | depositor partial sequence | sequence record 439548 | KIF 13a WLDLE
ATGTCGGATACGAAGGTAAAAGTTGCCGTCCGGGTCCGGCCCATGAACCGAAGAGAGCTGGAACTGAACA
CCAAGTGCGTGGTGGAGATGGAAGGGAACCAGACGGTCCTGCACCCTCCTCCTTCCAACACTAAGCAGGG
AGAAAGAAAACCTCCCAAGGTGTTTGCCTTTGATTATTGCTTTTGGTCCATGGATGAATCGAACACAACA
AAATATGCTGGTCAAGAAGTCGTTTTCAAGTGCCTCGGGGAAGGAATTCTCGAGAAAGCCTTTCAGGGAT
ACAATGCTTGTATTTTTGCATATGGCCAGACAGGTTCTGGAAAGTCCTTTTCCATGATGGGCCACGCAGA
GCAGCTGGGCCTTATCCCAAGGCTCTGCTGTGCTCTGTTTCAAAGGATCGCCCTGGAGCAAAATGAGTCA
CAGACCTTCAAAGTCGAGGTATCGTATATGGAGATCTATAACGAGAAGGTCCGGGACCTCTTGGACCCCA
AAGGGAGCAGGCAGTCTCTGAAAGTCCGAGAGCATAAGGTCCTGGGGCCGTATGTCGATGGTCTGTCTCA
GCTGGCTGTCACCAGCTTTGAGGACATTGAGTCACTGATGTCTGAGGGAAATAAGTCTCGAACGGTAGCA
GCGACCAACATGAATGAGGAGAGCAGCCGTTCCCATGCGGTCTTCAACATCATCATCACACAGACGCTGT
ATGACCTACAGTCTGGGAACTCCGGGGAGAAGGTCAGCAAGGTGAGCCTGGTAGACCTGGCGGGGAGCGA
GAGAGTGTCGAAGACTGGAGCTGCGGGTGAGCGGCTGAAAGAAGGCAGCAACATTAACAAATCCCTTACA
ACCTTGGGATTGGTTATATCGTCACTGGCTGACCAGGCTGCTGGCAAAGGCAAAAACAAATTCGTGCCTT
ATCGAGATTCGGTCCTTACTTGGCTTCTTAAGGACAATTTAGGAGGGAACAGCCAGACCTCTATGATAGC
GACCATCAGCCCAGCAGCAGACAACTATGAGGAGACACTGTCCACGCTAAGATATGCAGATCGAGCCAAG
AGGATTGTGAACCACGCTGTGGTGAATGAGGATCCCAATGCCAAGGTCATCCGAGAGCTTCGAGAGGAAG
TGGAGAAACTGAGGGAGCAGCTCTCGCAGGCTGAGGCCATGAAAGCCCCCGAGCTAAAGGAGAAGCTCGA
AGAGTCTGAGAAGCTGATAAAGGAGCTAACGGTGACGTGGGAAGAGAAGCTGAGGAAAACAGAAGCGATC
GCACAGGAGAGACAGCGGCAGCTGGAAAGCATGGGAATCTCCCTGGAGACCTCTGGCATCAAGGTGGGGG
ACGACAAGTGCTACCTCGTCAACCTGAACGCAGACCCTGCCCTCAACGAGCTTCTGGTTTACTATTTAAA
GGATCATACCCGGGTGGGTGCAGATACCTCTCAGGACATCCAGCTCTTCGGAATAGGGATTCAGCCCGAG
CACTGTGAGATCGACATCGCAGCGGATGGAGACATCACTCTCACGCCCAAAGAAAATGCAAGGTCCTGTG
GCAATGGCACCCTTGTCTGCAGTACTACCCAGCTGTGGCACGGCGACAGGATCTTATGGGGAAACAACCA
CTTTTTTAGAATTAACTTGCCTAAGAGGAAACGGCGGGACTGGTTGAAAGACTTTGAGAGAGAAACCAGT
TCCGCGGAGCACGATCTAGACGCTGCGAGCGAGGCTTCCTCGGAGCCAGACTACAACTACGAGTTCGCAC
AGATGGAGGTCATCATGAAAACACTGAACAGCAATGATCCAGTTCAAAATGTGGTTCAGGTCCTGGAGAA
GCAGTACCTGGAAGAGAAGCGGACCGCCCTGGAGGAACAGCGGCTCATGTACGAACGCGAGCTGGAGCAG
CTTCGCCAGCAGCTCTCTCCCGAGAGGCAGCCGCCCAGCAGCGCCTCAGACCGTCTGGCCTACAGCAGCC
AGACAGCCCAGCAGAAGGTGACCCAGTGGGCCGAGGAGAGGGATGAACTCTTTAGGCAGAGCTTGGCCAA
GCTTCGAGAGCAGCTGGTGAAAGCCAACACTTTGGTGAGGGAAGCCAACTTCCTAGCCGAGGAGATGAGC
AAACTCACTGACTACCAAGTGACTCTGCAGATCCCTGCGGCCAACCTCAGTGCCAACAGGAAGAGAGGCG
CAATCGTCAGCGAGCCCGCCATCCAAGCCAGGAGGAAAGGGAAGGGCACCCAGGTCTGGACCATTGAGAA
GCTGGAGAATAAGCTAATTGATATGAGAGACCTTTACCAAGAATGGAAAGAAAATGTTCCTGAGGCCAAG
AGGCTCTATGGGAAGCGAGGTGACCCTTTTTATGAAGCGCAGGAGAATCACAACCTCATTGGTGTGGCTA
ATGTGTTTTTGGAATGTCTCTTCTGTGATGTGAAGCTTCAATATGCAGTACCCATCATCAGCCAGCAGGG
GGAGGTTGCCGGGCGCCTCCATGTGGAGGTGACGCGCATTACAGGAACCATTCCAGAACGCATGGCGGAG
GATGACTCTTCAGAGAACTCTAGTGAGAGCGGGAGTCTTGAAGTGGTCGACAGCAGCGGCGAAGTCATTC
ACCGGGTCAAAAAGCTGACATGCAGGGTGATAATTAAAGAGGCAACCGGGCTACCCATAAGCCTCTCAAA
TTTCGTCTTCTGTCAGTACACGTTCTGGGACCAGTGTGAGTCTACAGTGGCTGCTCCAGTGGTGGACCCA
GATGTGCCCTCCCCGCAGTCCAAGGACGCACAGTACACGGTGACCTTCTCTCACTGTAAGGACTACGTGG
TGACTGTCACAGAAGAGTTCCTGGAGTTCATTTCTGATGGTGCGCTGGCGATTGAAGTGTGGGGCCACAG
GTGTGCTGGGAACGGAAGCCCCATCTGGGAGGTGGACTCGCTCCATGCGAAGACAAGGACATTGCATGAC
AGGTGGAATGAAGTGACCCGGAGAATAGAGGTGTGGATCTCCATTCTGGAGCTGAATGAGCTCGGGGATT
ATGCCGCTGTGGAGCTTCACCAGGCGAAAGACGTCAACACCGGCGGCGTCTTCCAACTCAGACAGGGTCA
CTCCCGTAGAGTGCAGGTCACAGTGAAACCTGTACAGCACTCAGGGACACTGCCACTCATGGTTGAAGCC
ATCCTATCAGTATCCATTGGCTGCGTGACCGCCAGGTCCACCAAGCTGCAGAGAGGGCTGGACAGCTACC
AGGAAGAAGACTTGAATTGTGTAAGAGAGAGATGGTCCGATGCACTCATTAAACGACGGGAATACTTAGA
CGAACAGATTAAAAAAGTCAGCAATAAAAAAGAGAAAACAGAAGACGACATGGAGCGGGAAGCCAGGCTG
GTGGAGCAGTGGGTGGGGCTGACAGAGGAGAGGAATGCTGTGCTGGTGCCCGCCCCTGGCAGCGGAATCC
CCGGGGCACCTGCTGACTGGGTCCCACCTCCTGGCATGGAAACACACATCCCGGTTCTCTTCCTGGATCT
GAACGCGGATGACCTCAGTGCCAATGAGCAGCTGGTGGGCCCCCATGCGTCCGGTGTGAACTCCATCCTG
CCCAAGGAACACGGCAGTCAGTTTTTCTACCTGCCCATCATAAAGCACAGTGATGACGAGGTTTCAGCCA
CAGCCTCCTGGGACTCCTCTGTGCACGACTCTCTTCACCTGAATCGGGTCACACCGCAGAATGAAAGGAT
CTACCTGATCGTGAAGACCACCGTGCAGCTCAGCCACCCGGCCGCCATGGAGCTAGTGTTGCGGAAGCGG
ATCGCGGCCAATATTTATAACAAGCAGAGTTTCACCCAGAGTTTGAAGAGACGAATATCACTGATCAATA
TACGTTACTCCTGCGGCGTGACCTATGAGATAGTATCCAATATCCCAAAGGCGACCGAGGAGATTGAGGA
CCGGGAAACCCTGGCCCTCCTGGCAGCGCGGAGTGAGAACGAGGGCACTTTGGATGGGGAGACATACATC
GAGAAGTACACGCGGGGCGTGCTGCAGGTGGAGAATATCCTGAGCCTGGAGCGGCTCCGGCAGGCTGTCA
CGGTGAAGGAAGCGCTTTCCACCAAAGCGAGGCACATTCGGTGGCTCGACCTCGAGAATGTTCACAACGT
CTCCTCTAGCCGGCCAGATCTCTCTGGCTTCGATGAAGACGATAAGGGCTGGCCCGAGAACCAGTTAGAC
GTGTCTGACTACAGCTCCAGCTACCAAGACGTCGCGTGCTATGGGACTTTACCCAGGGACTCACCTCGCA
GGAGCAAGGAAGGTTGTCCATCAGAGAATCCTCATGCCTTAACAGTCAGCCCTTTTAAAGCGTTCTCTCC
TCAGCCACCAAAGTTCTTCAAACCCCTCATGCCTGTAAAAGAGGAGCATAAGAAAAGGTTGGCCCTGGAA
GCCAGACCTCTCCTAAGCCAAGAGGACTCGGAAGAGGAGGAAAACGAGCTGGAAGCTCTCAGCAGGAAGC
TGATGCTTACACAGCCTTATGTGCCCGTGGAGTTCGCTGACTTCAGTGTTTACAATGCCAGCTTGGAGAA
CAGGGAGTGGTCCTCTTCTAAGGCGGACCTGACAGACTCGAGAGCCTTGGAGAAAGCAGTGTCCCGTAGC
CCTACCACCAGCAGCCTCACCAGTGGCTACTTCTCCCACAGTGCCTCCAATGCCACTCTGTCTGACATGG
CAGTCCCCTCCAGCGACAGCTCAGACCAGCTTGCCGTCTCGACAAAGGAGGTCGAGTGCGCCGAGCCCCC
GGGACCATCACTTGCACCGGATGTCAGACGAGCTTCGAATCAGGAGCTTACAGAAGTAGGAAGAGGCTCA
GGGAAGGATGAGACAATCGCTGTGCCGCTGGAGGAAAACAGTGCCTTACCCAAGGGGACCCCGTCACCCC
AGAGCATCCCTGAGGAAAGTTCCAGAATGCCATGCAGGACTGCTTCATGTTCAGAACTGGATGTCGGCCC
CAGCAAAGATGGCCACCAAGCCAGAGAATTCTGCCCAGGAGAGGTGACGATAGAACACACTACAAACATT
TTGGAGGACCATTCCTTCACAGAGTTCATGGGTGTTTCTGATGGCAAAGACTTTGATGGTTTGGCAGATT
GTTCTGTAGGGGAGCCCTCCAGGAGGAGGGCTCTAACAAACGAAACAGACCATAAAGGTATCCCAGAAAG
ACCTCCAGATGCCGACCGGCTGCATCCCAAGATAGAGAACGACCAGGAAGCCACAGCCACTCGGTAA
